Addgene plasmid #62984: pMOS001: CMV-Optopatch2_FCK
Purpose: Coexpression plasmid of QuasAr2 and CheRiff for all-optical electrophysiology under CMV promoter
Depositing lab: Adam Cohen. Depositing organization: Harvard University. Publication: All-optical electrophysiology in mammalian neurons using engineered microbial rhodopsins. Hochbaum DR, Zhao Y, Farhi SL, Klapoetke N, Werley CA, Kapoor V, Zou P, Kralj JM, Maclaurin D, Smedemark-Margulies N, Saulnier JL, Boulting GL, Straub C, Cho YK, Melkonian M, Wong GK, Harrison DJ, Murthy VN, Sabatini BL, Boyden ES, Campbell RE, Cohen AE. Nat Methods. 2014 Aug;11(8):825-33. doi: 10.1038/nmeth.3000. Epub 2014 Jun 22. PubMed 24952910.
Backbone
  Vector backbone: FCK(1.3)
  Backbone manufacturer: Pavel Osten
  Backbone size w/o insert (bp): 9236
  Total vector size (bp): 11895
  Vector type: Mammalian Expression, Lentiviral
Growth in bacteria
  Bacterial resistance: Ampicillin, 100 μg/mL
  Growth temperature: 37°C
  Growth strain: Stbl3
  Copy number: Unknown
Gene/Insert
  Gene/Insert name: Optopatch2
  Species: Synthetic
  Insert size (bp): 3354
  Promoter: CMV
  Cloning method: Restriction Enzyme; 5′ cloning site BamHI (not destroyed); 3′ cloning site EcoRI (not destroyed)
  Sequencing primers: 5′ GCTCGTCAATCAAGCTGGTTC
Terms and licenses: Academic/Nonprofit Terms; Industry Terms: Not Available to Industry
How to cite: pMOS001: CMV-Optopatch2_FCK was a gift from Adam Cohen (Addgene plasmid # 62984 ; http://n2t.net/addgene:62984 ; RRID:Addgene_62984)
