[The description below was written by a language model from this plasmid's Addgene catalogue record and pLannotate feature annotations shown in this document.]
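Description:
pMOS001: CMV-Optopatch2_FCK is an 11.9 kb HIV-1-based lentiviral transfer plasmid, built on the FCK(1.3) backbone, that also works as a direct mammalian expression vector. It is propagated in E. coli through a high-copy ColE1/pUC-type origin with ampicillin selection (AmpR under its own promoter). The backbone also carries an f1 origin and an SV40/EM7-driven BleoR cassette with an SV40 poly(A) signal, which could in principle confer Zeocin resistance. The viral portion begins with a CMV enhancer/promoter fused to a truncated 5' LTR, which drives genomic RNA production in packaging cells. This is followed by the Ψ packaging signal with a gag fragment, the RRE for Rev-dependent nuclear export, and the cPPT/CTS element. Downstream of the payload lie a WPRE, which enhances transcript expression, a truncated 3' LTR and a bGH polyadenylation signal.

The payload is the synthetic Optopatch2 insert (about 3.4 kb, cloned between BamHI and EcoRI) under an internal CMV enhancer/promoter. It is a single open reading frame in which QuasAr2, an Archaerhodopsin-3-derived fluorescent voltage indicator, is fused to mOrange2. A P2A peptide links this to CheRiff, a blue-light-activated channelrhodopsin derived from Scherffelia dubia, which is followed by a short KCNJ2 (Kir2.1) fragment and EGFP. Short Kir2.1 sequences of this kind are commonly used as membrane trafficking signals, although the record does not state the role of this one. Ribosomal skipping at P2A yields the two tagged proteins separately from one transcript, so each cell receives both actuator and reporter, with the fluorescent tags marking each protein. The construct is intended for all-optical electrophysiology, in which cells are stimulated with blue light through CheRiff while membrane voltage is read out through QuasAr2 fluorescence.
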