Features (pLannotate 1.2.2; 36 found; start..end, strand, type, name):
     31..83      -  misc_feature   bom (fragment): basis of mobility region from pBR322
    238..617     +  enhancer       CMV enhancer: human cytomegalovirus immediate early enhancer
    618..817     +  promoter       CMV promoter: human cytomegalovirus (CMV) immediate early promoter
    835..1015    +  LTR            5' LTR (truncated): truncated 5' long terminal repeat (LTR) from HIV-1
   1062..1187    +  misc_feature   HIV-1 Ψ: packaging signal of human immunodeficiency virus type 1
   1171..1534    +  CDS            HIV-1 gag (fragment): gag protein from human immunodeficiency virus 1; gag
   1680..1913    +  misc_feature   RRE: The Rev response element (RRE) of HIV-1 allows for Rev-dependent mRNA export from the nucleus to the cytoplasm.
   2290..2390    +  CDS            Rev (fragment): human immunodeficiency virus 1 (HIV-1) Rev protein; rev; enhances nuclear export of unspliced and incompletely spliced viral mRNAs
   2440..2557    +  misc_feature   cPPT/CTS: central polypurine tract and central termination sequence of HIV-1
   2616..2919    +  enhancer       CMV enhancer: human cytomegalovirus immediate early enhancer
   2920..3123    +  promoter       CMV promoter: human cytomegalovirus (CMV) immediate early promoter
   3209..3967    +  CDS            QuasAr2: achaerhodopsin-3 (Arch) derivative with improved voltage sensitivity (Hochbaum et al., 2014)
   3974..4681    +  CDS            mOrange2: mOrange2 is a basic (constitutively fluorescent) orange fluorescent protein published in 2008, derived from Discosoma sp.. It has high acid sensitivity.
   4775..4830    +  CDS            P2A (fragment): 2A peptide from porcine teschovirus-1 polyprotein Eukaryotic ribosomes fail to insert a peptide bond between the Gly and Pro residues, yielding separate polypeptides.
   4832..5776    +  CDS            CheRiff: blue light-activated optogenetic actuator derived from Scherffelia dubia channelrhodopsin (Hochbaum et al., 2014)
   5786..5845    +  CDS            KCNJ2 (fragment): KCNJ2_HUMAN - Also known as IRK1. Experimental evidence at protein level: Swiss-Prot protein existence level 1. Probably participates in establishing action potential waveform and excitability of neuronal and muscle tissues. Inward rectifier potassium channels are characterized by a greater tendency to allow potassium to flow into the cell rather than out of it. Their voltage dependence is regulated by the concentration of extracellular potassium; as external potassium is raised, the voltage range of the channel opening shifts to more positive voltages. The inward rectification is mainly due t
   5844..6562    +  CDS            EGFP (fragment): the original enhanced GFP (Yang et al., 1996) mammalian codon-optimized
   6563..6587    +  misc_feature   MCS (fragment): pBluescript multiple cloning site
   6587..7175    +  misc_feature   WPRE: woodchuck hepatitis virus posttranscriptional regulatory element
   7112..7693    +  CDS            nef (fragment): NEF_HV1H2 - Experimental evidence at protein level: Swiss-Prot protein existence level 1. Extracellular Nef protein targets CD4(+) T-lymphocytes for apoptosis by interacting with CXCR4 surface receptors. From Human immunodeficiency virus type 1 group M subtype B (isolate HXB2) (HIV-1).
   7700..7880    +  LTR            5' LTR (truncated): truncated 5' long terminal repeat (LTR) from HIV-1
   7912..8136    +  polyA_signal   bGH poly(A) signal: bovine growth hormone polyadenylation signal
   8140..8161    +  promoter       SV40 promoter (fragment): SV40 enhancer and early promoter
   8182..8610    +  rep_origin     f1 ori (sequence partly withheld): f1 bacteriophage origin of replication; arrow indicates direction of (+) strand synthesis
   8624..8953    +  promoter       SV40 promoter: SV40 enhancer and early promoter
   9001..9048    +  promoter       EM7 promoter: synthetic bacterial promoter&nbsp
   9067..9441    +  CDS            BleoR: antibiotic-binding protein; Sh ble from Streptoalloteichus hindustanus; confers resistance to bleomycin, phleomycin, and Zeocin™
   9451..9576    +  CDS            ble (fragment): BLE_KLEPN - Experimental evidence at protein level: Swiss-Prot protein existence level 1. Binding protein with a strong affinity to the bleomycin family of antibiotics. Binds to CL990; an antimitotic-antibiotic compound. From Klebsiella pneumoniae.
   9571..9692    +  polyA_signal   SV40 poly(A) signal: SV40 polyadenylation signal
   9763..9785    -  protein_bind   lac operator (fragment): The lac repressor binds to the lac operator to inhibit transcription in E. coli. This inhibition can be relieved by adding lactose or isopropyl-β-D-thiogalactopyranoside (IPTG). lac repressor encoded by lacI
   9789..9819    -  promoter       lac promoter: promoter for the E. coli lac operon
   9834..9855    -  protein_bind   CAP binding site: CAP binding activates transcription in the presence of cAMP. E. coli catabolite activator protein
   9868..9960    -  CDS            lacI (fragment): lac repressor; lacI; The lac repressor binds to the lac operator to inhibit transcription in E. coli. This inhibition can be relieved by adding lactose or isopropyl-β-D-thiogalactopyranoside (IPTG).
  10143..10731   -  rep_origin     ori: high-copy-number ColE1/pMB1/pBR322/pUC origin of replication
  10902..11762   -  CDS            AmpR: β-lactamase; bla; confers resistance to ampicillin, carbenicillin, and related antibiotics
  11763..11867   -  promoter       AmpR promoter: bla
>Addgene plasmid #62984 | pMOS001: CMV-Optopatch2_FCK | depositor full sequence | sequence record 104116 | pMOS001: CMV-Optopatch2_FCK sequence 11895 bps
GTCGACGGATCGGGAGATCTCCCGATCCCCTATGGTGCACTCTCAGTACAATCTGCTCTGATGCCGCATA
GTTAAGCCAGTATCTGCTCCCTGCTTGTGTGTTGGAGGTCGCTGAGTAGTGCGCGAGCAAAATTTAAGCT
ACAACAAGGCAAGGCTTGACCGACAATTGCATGAAGAATCTGCTTAGGGTTAGGCGTTTTGCGCTGCTTC
GCGATGTACGGGCCAGATATACGCGTTGACATTGATTATTGACTAGTTATTAATAGTAATCAATTACGGG
GTCATTAGTTCATAGCCCATATATGGAGTTCCGCGTTACATAACTTACGGTAAATGGCCCGCCTGGCTGA
CCGCCCAACGACCCCCGCCCATTGACGTCAATAATGACGTATGTTCCCATAGTAACGCCAATAGGGACTT
TCCATTGACGTCAATGGGTGGAGTATTTACGGTAAACTGCCCACTTGGCAGTACATCAAGTGTATCATAT
GCCAAGTACGCCCCCTATTGACGTCAATGACGGTAAATGGCCCGCCTGGCATTATGCCCAGTACATGACC
TTATGGGACTTTCCTACTTGGCAGTACATCTACGTATTAGTCATCGCTATTACCATGGTGATGCGGTTTT
GGCAGTACATCAATGGGCGTGGATAGCGGTTTGACTCACGGGGATTTCCAAGTCTCCACCCCATTGACGT
CAATGGGAGTTTGTTTTGGCACCAAAATCAACGGGACTTTCCAAAATGTCGTAACAACTCCGCCCCATTG
ACGCAAATGGGCGGTAGGCGTGTACGGTGGGAGGTCTATATAAGCAGCGCGTTTTGCCTGTACTGGGTCT
CTCTGGTTAGACCAGATCTGAGCCTGGGAGCTCTCTGGCTAACTAGGGAACCCACTGCTTAAGCCTCAAT
AAAGCTTGCCTTGAGTGCTTCAAGTAGTGTGTGCCCGTCTGTTGTGTGACTCTGGTAACTAGAGATCCCT
CAGACCCTTTTAGTCAGTGTGGAAAATCTCTAGCAGTGGCGCCCGAACAGGGACTTGAAAGCGAAAGGGA
AACCAGAGGAGCTCTCTCGACGCAGGACTCGGCTTGCTGAAGCGCGCACGGCAAGAGGCGAGGGGCGGCG
ACTGGTGAGTACGCCAAAAATTTTGACTAGCGGAGGCTAGAAGGAGAGAGATGGGTGCGAGAGCGTCAGT
ATTAAGCGGGGGAGAATTAGATCGCGATGGGAAAAAATTCGGTTAAGGCCAGGGGGAAAGAAAAAATATA
AATTAAAACATATAGTATGGGCAAGCAGGGAGCTAGAACGATTCGCAGTTAATCCTGGCCTGTTAGAAAC
ATCAGAAGGCTGTAGACAAATACTGGGACAGCTACAACCATCCCTTCAGACAGGATCAGAAGAACTTAGA
TCATTATATAATACAGTAGCAACCCTCTATTGTGTGCATCAAAGGATAGAGATAAAAGACACCAAGGAAG
CTTTAGACAAGATAGAGGAAGAGCAAAACAAAAGTAAGACCACCGCACAGCAAGCGGCCGCTGATCTTCA
GACCTGGAGGAGGAGATATGAGGGACAATTGGAGAAGTGAATTATATAAATATAAAGTAGTAAAAATTGA
ACCATTAGGAGTAGCACCCACCAAGGCAAAGAGAAGAGTGGTGCAGAGAGAAAAAAGAGCAGTGGGAATA
GGAGCTTTGTTCCTTGGGTTCTTGGGAGCAGCAGGAAGCACTATGGGCGCAGCGTCAATGACGCTGACGG
TACAGGCCAGACAATTATTGTCTGGTATAGTGCAGCAGCAGAACAATTTGCTGAGGGCTATTGAGGCGCA
ACAGCATCTGTTGCAACTCACAGTCTGGGGCATCAAGCAGCTCCAGGCAAGAATCCTGGCTGTGGAAAGA
TACCTAAAGGATCAACAGCTCCTGGGGATTTGGGGTTGCTCTGGAAAACTCATTTGCACCACTGCTGTGC
CTTGGAATGCTAGTTGGAGTAATAAATCTCTGGAACAGATTTGGAATCACACGACCTGGATGGAGTGGGA
CAGAGAAATTAACAATTACACAAGCTTAATACACTCCTTAATTGAAGAATCGCAAAACCAGCAAGAAAAG
AATGAACAAGAATTATTGGAATTAGATAAATGGGCAAGTTTGTGGAATTGGTTTAACATAACAAATTGGC
TGTGGTATATAAAATTATTCATAATGATAGTAGGAGGCTTGGTAGGTTTAAGAATAGTTTTTGCTGTACT
TTCTATAGTGAATAGAGTTAGGCAGGGATATTCACCATTATCGTTTCAGACCCACCTCCCAACCCCGAGG
GGACCCGACAGGCCCGAAGGAATAGAAGAAGAAGGTGGAGAGAGAGACAGAGACAGATCCATTCGATTAG
TGAACGGATCGGCACTGCGTGCGCCAATTCTGCAGACAAATGGCAGTATTCATCCACAATTTTAAAAGAA
AAGGGGGGATTGGGGGGTACAGTGCAGGGGAAAGAATAGTAGACATAATAGCAACAGACATACAAACTAA
AGAATTACAAAAACAAATTACAAAAATTCAAAATTTTCGGGTTTATTACAGGGACAGCAGAGATCCAGTT
TGGTTAATTAAGCTTGGGAGTTCCGCGTTACATAACTTACGGTAAATGGCCCGCCTGGCTGACCGCCCAA
CGACCCCCGCCCATTGACGACAATAATGACGTATGTTCCCATAGTAACGCCAATAGGGACTTTCCATTGA
CGTCAATGGGTGGAGTATTTACGGTAAACTGCCCACTTGGCAGTACATCAAGTGTATCATATGCCAAGTA
CGCCCCCTATTGACGTCAATGACGGTAAATGGCCCGCCTGGCATTATGCCCAGTACATGACCTTATGGGA
CTTTCCTACTTGGCAGTACATCTACGTATTAGTCATCGCTATTACCATGGTGATGCGGTTTTGGCAGTAC
ATCAATGGGCGTGGATAGCGGTTTGACTCACGGGGATTTCCAAGTCTCCACCCCATTGACGTCAATGGGA
GTTTGTTTTGGCACCAAAATCAACGGGACTTTCCAAAATGTCGTAACAACTCCGCCCCATTGACGCAAAT
GGGCGGTAGGCGTGTACGGTGGGAGGTCTATATAAGCAGAGCTCGTTTAGTGAACCGTCAGATCGCCTGG
AGACGCCATCCACGCTGTTTTGACCTCCATAGAAGACACCGACTCTAGAGGATCCACCATGGTAAGTATC
GCTCTGCAGGCTGGTTACGACCTACTGGGTGACGGCAGACCTGAAACCCTGTGGCTGGGCATCGGCACTC
TGCTGATGCTGATTGGAACCTTCTACTTTCTGGTCCGCGGATGGGGAGTCACCGATAAGGATGCCCGGGA
ATATTACGCTGTGACTATCCTGGTGTCCGGAATCGCATCCGCCGCATATCTGTCTATGTTCTTTGGTATC
GGGCTTACTGAGGTGTCCGTCGGGGGCGAAATGTTGGATATCTATTATGCCAGGTACGCCCAGTGGCTGT
TTACCACCCCACTTCTGCTGCTGCACCTGGCCCTTCTCGCTAAGGTGGATCGGGTGACCATCGGCACCCT
GGTGGGTGTGGACGCCCTGATGATCGTCACTGGCCTCATCGGAGCCTTGAGCCACACGGCCATAGCCAGA
TACAGTTGGTGGTTGTTCTCTACAATTTGCATGATAGTGGTGCTCTATGTTCTGGCTACATCCCTGCGAT
CTGCTGCAAAGGAGCGGGGCCCCGAGGTGGCATCTACCTTTAACACCCTGACAGCTCTGGTCTTGGTGCT
GTGGACCGCTTACCCTATCCTGTGGATCATAGGCACTGAGGGCGCTGGCGTGGTGGGCCTGGGCATCGAA
ACTCTGCTGTTTATGGTGTTGGACGTGACTGCCAAGGTCGGCTTTGGCTTTATCCTGTTGAGATCCCGGG
CTATTCTGGGCGACACCGAGGCACCAGAACCCAGTGCCGGTGCCGATACGTTGATGGTGAGCAAGGGCGA
GGAGTATAACATGGCCATCATCAAGGAGTTCATGCGCTTCAAGGTGCGCATGGAGGGCTCCGTGAACGGC
CACGAGTTCGAGATCGAGGGCGAGGGCGAGGGCCGCCCCTACGAGGGCTTTCAGACCGCTAAGCTGAAGG
TGACCAAGGGTGGCCCCCTGCCCTTCGCCTGGGACATCCTGTCCCCTCATTTCACCTACGGCTCCAAGGC
CTACGTGAAGCACCCCGCCGACATCCCCGACTACTTCAAGCTGTCCTTCCCCGAGGGCTTCAAGTGGGAG
CGCGTGATGAACTACGAGGACGGCGGCGTGGTGACCGTGACCCAGGACTCCTCCCTGCAGGACGGCGAGT
TCATCTACAAGGTGAAGCTGCGCGGCACCAACTTCCCCTCCGACGGCCCCGTGATGCAGAAGAAGACCAT
GGGCTGGGAGGCCTCCTCCGAGCGGATGTACCCCGAGGACGGTGCCCTGAAGGGCAAGATCAAGATGAGG
CTGAAGCTGAAGGACGGCGGCCACTACACCTCCGAGGTCAAGACCACCTACAAGGCCAAGAAGCCCGTGC
AGCTGCCCGGCGCCTACATCGTCGACATCAAGTTGGACATCACCTCCCACAACGAGGACTACACCATCGT
GGAACAGTACGAACGCGCCGAGGGCCGCCACTCCACCGGCGGCATGGACGAGCTGTACAAGAGTAGAATC
ACAAGCGAAGGCGAGTACATCCCCCTGGATCAAATAGACATAAATGTAGGTGGATTTTGTTATGAGAATG
AAGTGGGCTCCGGAGCCACGAACTTCTCTCTGTTAAAGCAAGCAGGAGACGTGGAAGAAAACCCCGGTCC
CGGCGGAGCTCCTGCTCCAGACGCTCACAGCGCCCCACCTGGAAACGATTCTGCCGGAGGCAGTGAGTAC
CATGCCCCAGCTGGATATCAAGTGAATCCACCCTACCACCCCGTGCATGGGTATGAGGAACAGTGCAGCT
CCATCTACATCTACTATGGGGCCCTGTGGGAGCAGGAAACAGCTAGGGGCTTCCAGTGGTTTGCCGTGTT
CCTGTCTGCCCTGTTTCTGGCTTTCTACGGCTGGCACGCCTATAAGGCCAGCGTGGGATGGGAGGAAGTG
TACGTGTGCTCCGTGGAGCTGATCAAAGTGATTCTGGAGATCTATTTCGAGTTCACCAGTCCTGCTATGC
TGTTCCTGTACGGAGGGAACATTACCCCATGGCTGAGATATGCCGAATGGCTGCTGACATGTCCCGTGAT
CCTGATTCATCTGTCTAACATCACCGGCCTGAGTGAGGCATACAATAAGCGGACAATGGCTCTGCTGGTG
TCCGACCTGGGAACTATTTGCATGGGAGTGACAGCCGCTCTGGCCACTGGGTGGGTGAAGTGGCTGTTTT
ACTGTATCGGCCTGGTGTATGGAACCCAGACATTCTACAACGCTGGAATCATCTACGTGGAGTCTTACTA
TATCATGCCTGCCGGCGGCTGTAAGAAACTGGTGCTGGCCATGACTGCCGTGTACTATTCTAGTTGGCTG
ATGTTTCCCGGCCTGTTCATCTTTGGGCCTGAAGGCATGCACACCCTGAGCGTGGCTGGGTCCACTATTG
GCCATACCATCGCCGACCTGCTGTCCAAGAATATTTGGGGACTGCTGGGGCACTTCCTGCGGATCAAAAT
TCACGAGCATATCATTATGTACGGCGATATCAGGAGACCAGTGAGCTCCCAGTTTCTGGGACGCAAGGTG
GACGTGCTGGCCTTCGTGACAGAGGAAGATAAAGTGGCGGCCGCCAAGAGCAGGATCACCAGCGAGGGCG
AGTACATCCCCCTGGACCAGATCGACATCAACGTGGTGAGCAAGGGCGAGGAGCTGTTCACCGGGGTGGT
GCCCATCCTGGTCGAGCTGGACGGCGACGTAAACGGCCACAAGTTCAGCGTGTCCGGCGAGGGCGAGGGC
GATGCCACCTACGGCAAGCTGACCCTGAAGTTCATCTGCACCACCGGCAAGCTGCCCGTGCCCTGGCCCA
CCCTCGTGACCACCCTGACCTACGGCGTGCAGTGCTTCAGCCGCTACCCCGACCACATGAAGCAGCACGA
CTTCTTCAAGTCCGCCATGCCCGAAGGCTACGTCCAGGAGCGCACCATCTTCTTCAAGGACGACGGCAAC
TACAAGACCCGCGCCGAGGTGAAGTTCGAGGGCGACACCCTGGTGAACCGCATCGAGCTGAAGGGCATCG
ACTTCAAGGAGGACGGCAACATCCTGGGGCACAAGCTGGAGTACAACTACAACAGCCACAACGTCTATAT
CATGGCCGACAAGCAGAAGAACGGCATCAAGGTGAACTTCAAGATCCGCCACAACATCGAGGACGGCAGC
GTGCAGCTCGCCGACCACTACCAGCAGAACACCCCCATCGGCGACGGCCCCGTGCTGCTGCCCGACAACC
ACTACCTGAGCACCCAGTCCGCCCTGAGCAAAGACCCCAACGAGAAGCGCGATCACATGGTCCTGCTGGA
GTTCGTGACCGCCGCCGGGATCACTCTCGGCATGGACGAGCTGTACAAGTAAGAATTCGATATCAAGCTT
ATCGATAATCAACCTCTGGATTACAAAATTTGTGAAAGATTGACTGGTATTCTTAACTATGTTGCTCCTT
TTACGCTATGTGGATACGCTGCTTTAATGCCTTTGTATCATGCTATTGCTTCCCGTATGGCTTTCATTTT
CTCCTCCTTGTATAAATCCTGGTTGCTGTCTCTTTATGAGGAGTTGTGGCCCGTTGTCAGGCAACGTGGC
GTGGTGTGCACTGTGTTTGCTGACGCAACCCCCACTGGTTGGGGCATTGCCACCACCTGTCAGCTCCTTT
CCGGGACTTTCGCTTTCCCCCTCCCTATTGCCACGGCGGAACTCATCGCCGCCTGCCTTGCCCGCTGCTG
GACAGGGGCTCGGCTGTTGGGCACTGACAATTCCGTGGTGTTGTCGGGGAAATCATCGTCCTTTCCTTGG
CTGCTCGCCTGTGTTGCCACCTGGATTCTGCGCGGGACGTCCTTCTGCTACGTCCCTTCGGCCCTCAATC
CAGCGGACCTTCCTTCCCGCGGCCTGCTGCCGGCTCTGCGGCCTCTTCCGCGTCTTCGCCTTCGCCCTCA
GACGAGTCGGATCTCCCTTTGGGCCGCCTCCCCGCATCGATACCGTCGACCTCGAGACCTAGAAAAACAT
GGAGCAATCACAAGTAGCAATACAGCAGCTACCAATGCTGATTGTGCCTGGCTAGAAGCACAAGAGGAGG
AGGAGGTGGGTTTTCCAGTCACACCTCAGGTACCTTTAAGACCAATGACTTACAAGGCAGCTGTAGATCT
TAGCCACTTTTTAAAAGAAAAGGGGGGACTGGAAGGGCTAATTCACTCCCAACGAAGACAAGATATCCTT
GATCTGTGGATCTACCACACACAAGGCTACTTCCCTGATTGGCAGAACTACACACCAGGGCCAGGGATCA
GATATCCACTGACCTTTGGATGGTGCTACAAGCTAGTACCAGTTGAGCAAGAGAAGGTAGAAGAAGCCAA
TGAAGGAGAGAACACCCGCTTGTTACACCCTGTGAGCCTGCATGGGATGGATGACCCGGAGAGAGAAGTA
TTAGAGTGGAGGTTTGACAGCCGCCTAGCATTTCATCACATGGCCCGAGAGCTGCATCCGGACTGTACTG
GGTCTCTCTGGTTAGACCAGATCTGAGCCTGGGAGCTCTCTGGCTAACTAGGGAACCCACTGCTTAAGCC
TCAATAAAGCTTGCCTTGAGTGCTTCAAGTAGTGTGTGCCCGTCTGTTGTGTGACTCTGGTAACTAGAGA
TCCCTCAGACCCTTTTAGTCAGTGTGGAAAATCTCTAGCAGGGCCCGTTTAAACCCGCTGATCAGCCTCG
ACTGTGCCTTCTAGTTGCCAGCCATCTGTTGTTTGCCCCTCCCCCGTGCCTTCCTTGACCCTGGAAGGTG
CCACTCCCACTGTCCTTTCCTAATAAAATGAGGAAATTGCATCGCATTGTCTGAGTAGGTGTCATTCTAT
TCTGGGGGGTGGGGTGGGGCAGGACAGCAAGGGGGAGGATTGGGAAGACAATAGCAGGCATGCTGGGGAT
GCGGTGGGCTCTATGGCTTCTGAGGCGGAAAGAACCAGCTGGGGCTCTAGGGGGTATCCCC
[124 nt withheld, positions 8182-8305]
C
[91 nt withheld, positions 8307-8397]
A
[49 nt withheld, positions 8399-8447]
CCTTTGACGTTGGAGTCCACGTTCTTT
[37 nt withheld, positions 8475-8511]
ACCCTATCTCGGTCTATTCTTTTGATTTATAAGGGATTTTGCCGATTTCGGCCTATTGGTTAAAAAATGA
GCTGATTTAACAAAAATTTAACGCGAATTAATTCTGTGGAATGTGTGTCAGTTAGGGTGTGGAAAGTCCC
CAGGCTCCCCAGCAGGCAGAAGTATGCAAAGCATGCATCTCAATTAGTCAGCAACCAGGTGTGGAAAGTC
CCCAGGCTCCCCAGCAGGCAGAAGTATGCAAAGCATGCATCTCAATTAGTCAGCAACCATAGTCCCGCCC
CTAACTCCGCCCATCCCGCCCCTAACTCCGCCCAGTTCCGCCCATTCTCCGCCCCATGGCTGACTAATTT
TTTTTATTTATGCAGAGGCCGAGGCCGCCTCTGCCTCTGAGCTATTCCAGAAGTAGTGAGGAGGCTTTTT
TGGAGGCCTAGGCTTTTGCAAAAAGCTCCCGGGAGCTTGTATATCCATTTTCGGATCTGATCAGCACGTG
TTGACAATTAATCATCGGCATAGTATATCGGCATAGTATAATACGACAAGGTGAGGAACTAAACCATGGC
CAAGTTGACCAGTGCCGTTCCGGTGCTCACCGCGCGCGACGTCGCCGGAGCGGTCGAGTTCTGGACCGAC
CGGCTCGGGTTCTCCCGGGACTTCGTGGAGGACGACTTCGCCGGTGTGGTCCGGGACGACGTGACCCTGT
TCATCAGCGCGGTCCAGGACCAGGTGGTGCCGGACAACACCCTGGCCTGGGTGTGGGTGCGCGGCCTGGA
CGAGCTGTACGCCGAGTGGTCGGAGGTCGTGTCCACGAACTTCCGGGACGCCTCCGGGCCGGCCATGACC
GAGATCGGCGAGCAGCCGTGGGGGCGGGAGTTCGCCCTGCGCGACCCGGCCGGCAACTGCGTGCACTTCG
TGGCCGAGGAGCAGGACTGACACGTGCTACGAGATTTCGATTCCACCGCCGCCTTCTATGAAAGGTTGGG
CTTCGGAATCGTTTTCCGGGACGCCGGCTGGATGATCCTCCAGCGCGGGGATCTCATGCTGGAGTTCTTC
GCCCACCCCAACTTGTTTATTGCAGCTTATAATGGTTACAAATAAAGCAATAGCATCACAAATTTCACAA
ATAAAGCATTTTTTTCACTGCATTCTAGTTGTGGTTTGTCCAAACTCATCAATGTATCTTATCATGTCTG
TATACCGTCGACCTCTAGCTAGAGCTTGGCGTAATCATGGTCATAGCTGTTTCCTGTGTGAAATTGTTAT
CCGCTCACAATTCCACACAACATACGAGCCGGAAGCATAAAGTGTAAAGCCTGGGGTGCCTAATGAGTGA
GCTAACTCACATTAATTGCGTTGCGCTCACTGCCCGCTTTCCAGTCGGGAAACCTGTCGTGCCAGCTGCA
TTAATGAATCGGCCAACGCGCGGGGAGAGGCGGTTTGCGTATTGGGCGCTCTTCCGCTTCCTCGCTCACT
GACTCGCTGCGCTCGGTCGTTCGGCTGCGGCGAGCGGTATCAGCTCACTCAAAGGCGGTAATACGGTTAT
CCACAGAATCAGGGGATAACGCAGGAAAGAACATGTGAGCAAAAGGCCAGCAAAAGGCCAGGAACCGTAA
AAAGGCCGCGTTGCTGGCGTTTTTCCATAGGCTCCGCCCCCCTGACGAGCATCACAAAAATCGACGCTCA
AGTCAGAGGTGGCGAAACCCGACAGGACTATAAAGATACCAGGCGTTTCCCCCTGGAAGCTCCCTCGTGC
GCTCTCCTGTTCCGACCCTGCCGCTTACCGGATACCTGTCCGCCTTTCTCCCTTCGGGAAGCGTGGCGCT
TTCTCATAGCTCACGCTGTAGGTATCTCAGTTCGGTGTAGGTCGTTCGCTCCAAGCTGGGCTGTGTGCAC
GAACCCCCCGTTCAGCCCGACCGCTGCGCCTTATCCGGTAACTATCGTCTTGAGTCCAACCCGGTAAGAC
ACGACTTATCGCCACTGGCAGCAGCCACTGGTAACAGGATTAGCAGAGCGAGGTATGTAGGCGGTGCTAC
AGAGTTCTTGAAGTGGTGGCCTAACTACGGCTACACTAGAAGAACAGTATTTGGTATCTGCGCTCTGCTG
AAGCCAGTTACCTTCGGAAAAAGAGTTGGTAGCTCTTGATCCGGCAAACAAACCACCGCTGGTAGCGGTG
GTTTTTTTGTTTGCAAGCAGCAGATTACGCGCAGAAAAAAAGGATCTCAAGAAGATCCTTTGATCTTTTC
TACGGGGTCTGACGCTCAGTGGAACGAAAACTCACGTTAAGGGATTTTGGTCATGAGATTATCAAAAAGG
ATCTTCACCTAGATCCTTTTAAATTAAAAATGAAGTTTTAAATCAATCTAAAGTATATATGAGTAAACTT
GGTCTGACAGTTACCAATGCTTAATCAGTGAGGCACCTATCTCAGCGATCTGTCTATTTCGTTCATCCAT
AGTTGCCTGACTCCCCGTCGTGTAGATAACTACGATACGGGAGGGCTTACCATCTGGCCCCAGTGCTGCA
ATGATACCGCGAGACCCACGCTCACCGGCTCCAGATTTATCAGCAATAAACCAGCCAGCCGGAAGGGCCG
AGCGCAGAAGTGGTCCTGCAACTTTATCCGCCTCCATCCAGTCTATTAATTGTTGCCGGGAAGCTAGAGT
AAGTAGTTCGCCAGTTAATAGTTTGCGCAACGTTGTTGCCATTGCTACAGGCATCGTGGTGTCACGCTCG
TCGTTTGGTATGGCTTCATTCAGCTCCGGTTCCCAACGATCAAGGCGAGTTACATGATCCCCCATGTTGT
GCAAAAAAGCGGTTAGCTCCTTCGGTCCTCCGATCGTTGTCAGAAGTAAGTTGGCCGCAGTGTTATCACT
CATGGTTATGGCAGCACTGCATAATTCTCTTACTGTCATGCCATCCGTAAGATGCTTTTCTGTGACTGGT
GAGTACTCAACCAAGTCATTCTGAGAATAGTGTATGCGGCGACCGAGTTGCTCTTGCCCGGCGTCAATAC
GGGATAATACCGCGCCACATAGCAGAACTTTAAAAGTGCTCATCATTGGAAAACGTTCTTCGGGGCGAAA
ACTCTCAAGGATCTTACCGCTGTTGAGATCCAGTTCGATGTAACCCACTCGTGCACCCAACTGATCTTCA
GCATCTTTTACTTTCACCAGCGTTTCTGGGTGAGCAAAAACAGGAAGGCAAAATGCCGCAAAAAAGGGAA
TAAGGGCGACACGGAAATGTTGAATACTCATACTCTTCCTTTTTCAATATTATTGAAGCATTTATCAGGG
TTATTGTCTCATGAGCGGATACATATTTGAATGTATTTAGAAAAATAAACAAATAGGGGTTCCGCGCACA
TTTCCCCGAAAAGTGCCACCTGAC
