>Addgene plasmid #62984 | pMOS001: CMV-Optopatch2_FCK | addgene partial sequence | sequence record 106888 | WPRE-R 5'-CATAGCGTAAAAGGAGCAACA-3'
TTTTGTAATCCAGAGGTTGATTATCGATAAGCTTGATATCGAATTCTTACTTGTACAGCTCGTCCATGCC
GAGAGTGATCCCGGCGGCGGTCACGAACTCCAGCAGGACCATGTGATCGCGCTTCTCGTTGGGGTCTTTG
CTCAGGGCGGACTGGGTGCTCAGGTAGTGGTTGTCGGGCAGCAGCACGGGGCCGTCGCCGATGGGGG
