>Addgene plasmid #62984 | pMOS001: CMV-Optopatch2_FCK | addgene partial sequence | sequence record 106984 | LNCX 5'-AGCTCGTTTAGTGAACCGTCAGATC-3'
CTCCATAGAAGACACCGACTCTAGAGGATCCACCATGGTAAGTATCGCTCTGCAGGCTGGTTACGACCTA
CTGGGTGACGGCAGACCTGAAACCCTGTGGCTGGGCATCGGCACTCTGCTGATGCTGATTGGAACCTTCT
ACTTTCTGGTCCGCGGATGGGGAGTCACCGATAAGGATGCCCGGGAATATTACGCTGTGACTATCCTGGT
GTCCGGAATCGCATCCGCCGCATATCTGTCTATGTTCTTTGGTATCGGGCTTACTGAGGTGTCCGTCGGG
GGCGAAATGTTGGATATCTATTATGCCAGGTACGCCCAGTGGCTGTTTACCACCCCACTTCTGCTGCTGC
ACCTGGCCCTTCTCGCTAAGGTGGATCGGGTGACCATCGGCACCCTGGTGGGTGTGGACGCCCTGATGAT
CGTCACTGGCCTCATCGGAGCCTTGAGCCACACGGCCATAGCCAGATACAGTTGGTGGTTGTTCTCTACA
ATTTGCATGATAGTGGTGCTCTATGTTCTGGCTACATCCCTGCGATCTGCTGCAAAGGAGCGGGGCCCCG
AGGTGGCATCTACCTTTAACACCCTGACAGCTCTGG
