>Addgene plasmid #62984 | pMOS001: CMV-Optopatch2_FCK | addgene partial sequence | sequence record 108488 | EGFP-N 5'-CGTCGCCGTCCAGCTCGACCAG-3'
ACCACGTTGATGTCGATCTGGTCCAGGGGGATGTACTCGCCCTCGCTGGTGATCCTGCTCTTGGCGGCCG
CCACTTTATCTTCCTCTGTCACGAAGGCCAGCACGTCCACCTTGCGTCCCAGAAACTGGGAGCTCACTGG
TCTCCTGATATCGCCGTACATAATGATATGCTCGTGAATTTTGATCCGCAGGAAGTGCCCCAGCAGTCCC
CAAATATTCTTGGACAGCAGGTCGGCGATGGTATGGCCAATAGTGGACCCAGCCACGCTCAGGGTGTGCA
TGCCTTCAGGCCCAAAGATGAACAGGCCGGGAAACATCAGCCAACTAGAATAGTACACGGCAGTCATGGC
CAGCACCAGTTTCTTACAGCCGCCGGCAGGCATGATATAGTAAGACTCCACGTAGATGATTCCAGCGTTG
TAGAATGTCTGGGTTCCATACACCAGGCCGATACAGTAAAACAGCCACTTCACCCACCCAGTGGCCAGAG
CGGCTGTCACTCCCATGCAAATAGTTCCCAGGTCGGACACCAGCAGAGCCATTGTCCGCTTATTGTATGC
CTCACTCAGGCCGGTGATGTTAGACAGATGAATCAGGATCACGGGACATGTCAGCAGCCATTCGGCATAT
CTCAGCCATGGGGTAATGTTCCCTCCGTACAGGAACAGCATAGCAGGACTGGTGAACTCGAAATAGATCT
CCAGAATCACTTTGATCAGCTCCACGGAGCACACGTACACTTCCTCCCATCCCACGCTGGCCTTATAGGC
GTGCCAGCCGTA
